>Addgene plasmid #99721 | pRK5 HA-RagC(L91P) | addgene full sequence | sequence record 197061 | Addgene NGS Result
TAATGTGAGTTAGCTCACTCATTAGGCACCCCAGGCTTTACACTTTATGCTTCCGGCTCGTATGTTGTGT
GGAATTGTGAGCGGATAACAATTTCACACAGGAAACAGCTATGACATGATTACGAATTAATTCGAGCTCG
CCCGACATTGATTATTGACTAGTTATTAATAGTAATCAATTACGGGGTCATTAGTTCATAGCCCATATAT
GGAGTTCCGCGTTACATAACTTACGGTAAATGGCCCGCCTGGCTGACCGCCCAACGACCCCCGCCCATTG
ACGTCAATAATGACGTATGTTCCCATAGTAACGCCAATAGGGACTTTCCATTGACGTCAATGGGTGGAGT
ATTTACGGTAAACTGCCCACTTGGCAGTACATCAAGTGTATCATATGCCAAGTACGCCCCCTATTGACGT
CAATGACGGTAAATGGCCCGCCTGGCATTATGCCCAGTACATGACCTTATGGGACTTTCCTACTTGGCAG
TACATCTACGTATTAGTCATCGCTATTACCATGGTGATGCGGTTTTGGCAGTACATCAATGGGCGTGGAT
AGCGGTTTGACTCACGGGGATTTCCAAGTCTCCACCCCATTGACGTCAATGGGAGTTTGTTTTGGCACCA
AAATCAACGGGACTTTCCAAAATGTCGTAACAACTCCGCCCCATTGACGCAAATGGGCGGTAGGCGTGTA
CGGTGGGAGGTCTATATAAGCAGAGCTCGTTTAGTGAACCGTCAGATCGCCTGGAGACGCCATCCACGCT
GTTTTGACCTCCATAGAAGACACCGGGACCGATCCAGCCTCCGCGGCCGGGAACGGTGCATTGGAACGCG
GATTCCCCGTGCCAAGAGTGACGTAAGTACCGCCTATAGAGTCTATAGGCCCACCCCCTTGGCTTCGTTA
GAACGCGGCTACAATTAATACATAACCTTATGTATCATACACATACGATTTAGGTGACACTATAGAATAA
CATCCACTTTGCCTTTCTCTCCACAGGTGTCCACTCCCAGGTCCAACTGCACCTCGGTTCTATCGATTGA
ATTCCCGAACCGACAGTCGGTCTCTTCACCAAGGCCATTCGCGCCACCATGGGCTACCCCTATGATGTGC
CTGACTACGCAGATCTCAATGGTGGTGGTGGTGGGTCGACGATGTCCCTGCAGTACGGGGCGGAGGAGAC
GCCCCTCGCCGGCAGTTACGGCGCGGCCGATTCGTTTCCAAAGGACTTCGGCTACGGCGTGGAGGAGGAG
GAAGAGGAGGCGGCGGCGGCGGGCGGAGGGGTTGGGGCAGGGGCAGGCGGTGGCTGTGGTCCGGGGGGCG
CTGACAGCTCCAAGCCGAGGATTCTGCTCATGGGACTCCGGCGCAGCGGCAAGTCCTCCATCCAGAAGGT
GGTGTTTCATAAGATGTCACCCAACGAGACCCCTTTTTTGGAAAGTACCAACAAGATTTATAAGGATGAC
ATTTCCAATAGCTCCTTTGTGAATTTCCAGATATGGGATTTTCCTGGGCAAATGGACTTTTTTGACCCAA
CCTTTGACTATGAGATGATCTTCAGGGGAACAGGAGCATTGATATACGTCATTGACGCACAGGATGACTA
CATGGAGGCTTTAACAAGACTTCACATTACTGTTTCTAAAGCCTACAAAGTTAACCCAGACATGAATTTT
GAGGTTTTTATTCACAAAGTTGATGGTCTGTCTGATGATCACAAAATAGAAACACAGAGGGACATTCATC
AAAGGGCCAATGATGACCTTGCAGATGCTGGGCTAGAAAAACTCCATCTTAGCTTTTATCTGACTAGTAT
CTATGACCATTCAATATTTGAAGCCTTTAGTAAGGTGGTGCAGAAACTCATTCCACAACTGCCGACCTTG
GAAAACCTATTAAATATCTTTATATCAAATTCAGGTATTGAAAAAGCTTTTCTCTTTGATGTTGTCAGCA
AAATCTACATTGCAACAGACAGTTCCCCTGTGGATATGCAATCTTATGAACTTTGCTGTGACATGATCGA
TGTTGTAATTGATGTGTCTTGTATATATGGGTTAAAGGAAGATGGAAGTGGAAGTGCTTATGACAAAGAA
TCTATGGCAATTATCAAGCTGAATAATACAACTGTCCTTTATTTAAAGGAGGTGACTAAATTTTTGGCAC
TGGTCTGCATTCTAAGGGAAGAAAGCTTTGAAAGAAAAGGTTTAATAGACTACAACTTCCACTGTTTCCG
AAAAGCTATTCATGAGGTTTTTGAGGTGGGTGTGACTTCTCACAGGAGCTGTGGTCACCAGACTAGTGCC
TCCAGTCTGAAAGCGCTGACACACAATGGCACGCCACGAAACGCCATCTAGGCGGCCGCTAAGTAAGTAA
GGATCCCCAGCTTGGCCGCCATGGCCCAACTTGTTTATTGCAGCTTATAATGGTTACAAATAAAGCAATA
GCATCACAAATTTCACAAATAAAGCATTTTTTTCACTGCATTCTAGTTGTGGTTTGTCCAAACTCATCAA
TGTATCTTATCATGTCTGGATCGGGAATTAATTCGGCGCAGCACCATGGCCTGAAATAACCTCTGAAAGA
GGAACTTGGTTAGGTACCTTCTGAGGCGGAAAGAACCAGCTGTGGAATGTGTGTCAGTTAGGGTGTGGAA
AGTCCCCAGGCTCCCCAGCAGGCAGAAGTATGCAAAGCATGCATCTCAATTAGTCAGCAACCAGGTGTGG
AAAGTCCCCAGGCTCCCCAGCAGGCAGAAGTATGCAAAGCATGCATCTCAATTAGTCAGCAACCATAGTC
CCGCCCCTAACTCCGCCCATCCCGCCCCTAACTCCGCCCAGTTCCGCCCATTCTCCGCCCCATGGCTGAC
TAATTTTTTTTATTTATGCAGAGGCCGAGGCCGCCTCGGCCTCTGAGCTATTCCAGAAGTAGTGAGGAGG
CTTTTTTGGAGGCCTAGGCTTTTGCAAAAAGCTGTTAACAGCTTGGCACTGGCCGTCGTTTTACAACGTC
GTGACTGGGAAAACCCTGGCGTTACCCAACTTAATCGCCTTGCAGCACATCCCCCTTTCGCCAGCTGGCG
TAATAGCGAAGAGGCCCGCACCGATCGCCCTTCCCAACAGTTGCGCAGCCTGAATGGCGAATGGCGCCTG
ATGCGGTATTTTCTCCTTACGCATCTGTGCGGTATTTCACACCGCATA
[142 nt withheld, positions 3199-3340]
C
[141 nt withheld, positions 3342-3482]
CCTTTGACGTTGGAGTCCACGTTCTTT
[37 nt withheld, positions 3510-3546]
ACCCTATCTCGGGCTATTCTTTTGATTTATAAGGGATTTTGCCGATTTCGGCCTATTGGTTAAAAAATGA
GCTGATTTAACAAAAATTTAACGCGAATTTTAACAAAATATTAACGTTTACAATTTTATGGTGCACTCTC
AGTACAATCTGCTCTGATGCCGCATAGTTAAGCCAGCCCCGACACCCGCCAACACCCGCTGACGCGCCCT
GACGGGCTTGTCTGCTCCCGGCATCCGCTTACAGACAAGCTGTGACCGTCTCCGGGAGCTGCATGTGTCA
GAGGTTTTCACCGTCATCACCGAAACGCGCGAGACGAAAGGGCCTCGTGATACGCCTATTTTTATAGGTT
AATGTCATGATAATAATGGTTTCTTAGACGTCAGGTGGCACTTTTCGGGGAAATGTGCGCGGAACCCCTA
TTTGTTTATTTTTCTAAATACATTCAAATATGTATCCGCTCATGAGACAATAACCCTGATAAATGCTTCA
ATAATATTGAAAAAGGAAGAGTATGAGTATTCAACATTTCCGTGTCGCCCTTATTCCCTTTTTTGCGGCA
TTTTGCCTTCCTGTTTTTGCTCACCCAGAAACGCTGGTGAAAGTAAAAGATGCTGAAGATCAGTTGGGTG
CACGAGTGGGTTACATCGAACTGGATCTCAACAGCGGTAAGATCCTTGAGAGTTTTCGCCCCGAAGAACG
TTTTCCAATGATGAGCACTTTTAAAGTTCTGCTATGTGGCGCGGTATTATCCCGTATTGACGCCGGGCAA
GAGCAACTCGGTCGCCGCATACACTATTCTCAGAATGACTTGGTTGAGTACTCACCAGTCACAGAAAAGC
ATCTTACGGATGGCATGACAGTAAGAGAATTATGCAGTGCTGCCATAACCATGAGTGATAACACTGCGGC
CAACTTACTTCTGACAACGATCGGAGGACCGAAGGAGCTAACCGCTTTTTTGCACAACATGGGGGATCAT
GTAACTCGCCTTGATCGTTGGGAACCGGAGCTGAATGAAGCCATACCAAACGACGAGCGTGACACCACGA
TGCCTGTAGCAATGGCAACAACGTTGCGCAAACTATTAACTGGCGAACTACTTACTCTAGCTTCCCGGCA
ACAATTAATAGACTGGATGGAGGCGGATAAAGTTGCAGGACCACTTCTGCGCTCGGCCCTTCCGGCTGGC
TGGTTTATTGCTGATAAATCTGGAGCCGGTGAGCGTGGGTCTCGCGGTATCATTGCAGCACTGGGGCCAG
ATGGTAAGCCCTCCCGTATCGTAGTTATCTACACGACGGGGAGTCAGGCAACTATGGATGAACGAAATAG
ACAGATCGCTGAGATAGGTGCCTCACTGATTAAGCATTGGTAACTGTCAGACCAAGTTTACTCATATATA
CTTTAGATTGATTTAAAACTTCATTTTTAATTTAAAAGGATCTAGGTGAAGATCCTTTTTGATAATCTCA
TGACCAAAATCCCTTAACGTGAGTTTTCGTTCCACTGAGCGTCAGACCCCGTAGAAAAGATCAAAGGATC
TTCTTGAGATCCTTTTTTTCTGCGCGTAATCTGCTGCTTGCAAACAAAAAAACCACCGCTACCAGCGGTG
GTTTGTTTGCCGGATCAAGAGCTACCAACTCTTTTTCCGAAGGTAACTGGCTTCAGCAGAGCGCAGATAC
CAAATACTGTTCTTCTAGTGTAGCCGTAGTTAGGCCACCACTTCAAGAACTCTGTAGCACCGCCTACATA
CCTCGCTCTGCTAATCCTGTTACCAGTGGCTGCTGCCAGTGGCGATAAGTCGTGTCTTACCGGGTTGGAC
TCAAGACGATAGTTACCGGATAAGGCGCAGCGGTCGGGCTGAACGGGGGGTTCGTGCACACAGCCCAGCT
TGGAGCGAACGACCTACACCGAACTGAGATACCTACAGCGTGAGCTATGAGAAAGCGCCACGCTTCCCGA
AGGGAGAAAGGCGGACAGGTATCCGGTAAGCGGCAGGGTCGGAACAGGAGAGCGCACGAGGGAGCTTCCA
GGGGGAAACGCCTGGTATCTTTATAGTCCTGTCGGGTTTCGCCACCTCTGACTTGAGCGTCGATTTTTGT
GATGCTCGTCAGGGGGGCGGAGCCTATGGAAAAACGCCAGCAACGCGGCCTTTTTACGGTTCCTGGCCTT
TTGCTGGCCTTTTGCTCACATGTTCTTTCCTGCGTTATCCCCTGATTCTGTGGATAACCGTATTACCGCC
TTTGAGTGAGCTGATACCGCTCGCCGCAGCCGAACGACCGAGCGCAGCGAGTCAGTGAGCGAGGAAGCGG
AAGAGCGCCCAATACGCAAACCGCCTCTCCCCGCGCGTTGGCCGATTCATTAATGCAGCTGGCACGACAG
GTTTCCCGACTGGAAAGCGGGCAGTGAGCGCAACGCAAT
Features (pLannotate 1.2.2; 20 found; start..end, strand, type, name):
      1..22      +  protein_bind   CAP binding site: CAP binding activates transcription in the presence of cAMP. E. coli catabolite activator protein
     37..67      +  promoter       lac promoter: promoter for the E. coli lac operon
     75..91      +  protein_bind   lac operator: The lac repressor binds to the lac operator to inhibit transcription in E. coli. This inhibition can be relieved by adding lactose or isopropyl-β-D-thiogalactopyranoside (IPTG). lac repressor encoded by lacI
    144..523     +  enhancer       CMV enhancer: human cytomegalovirus immediate early enhancer
    524..727     +  promoter       CMV promoter: human cytomegalovirus (CMV) immediate early promoter
    863..906     +  intron         CMV intron (fragment): modified intron A from human cytomegalovirus
    958..976     +  promoter       SP6 promoter: promoter for bacteriophage SP6 RNA polymerase
    980..1017    +  CDS            IgH signal sequence (fragment): signal sequence from the mouse immunoglobulin heavy chain variable region
   1162..2358    +  CDS            RRAGC: RRAGC_HUMAN - Experimental evidence at protein level: Swiss-Prot protein existence level 1. Guanine nucleotide-binding protein that plays a crucial role in the cellular response to amino acid availability through regulation of the mTORC1 signaling cascade (PubMed:20381137, PubMed:27234373, PubMed:24095279). Forms heterodimeric Rag complexes with RRAGA or RRAGB and cycles between an inactive GTP-bound and an active GDP-bound form (PubMed:24095279). In its active form participates in the relocalization of mTORC1 to the lysosomes and its subsequent activation by the GTPase RHEB (PubMed:20381137,
   2408..2542    +  polyA_signal   SV40 poly(A) signal: SV40 polyadenylation signal
   2611..2968    +  promoter       SV40 promoter: SV40 enhancer and early promoter
   2987..3141    +  CDS            lacZα (fragment): LacZα fragment of β-galactosidase; lacZ fragment
   3147..3198    -  misc_feature   bom (fragment): basis of mobility region from pBR322
   3217..3597    +  rep_origin     M13 ori (sequence partly withheld): M13 bacteriophage origin of replication; arrow indicates direction of (+) strand synthesis
   3673..3722    -  misc_feature   bom (fragment): basis of mobility region from pBR322
   3824..3859    -  CDS            rop (fragment): Rop protein, which maintains plasmids at low copy number; rop
   3954..4058    +  promoter       AmpR promoter: bla
   4059..4919    +  CDS            AmpR: β-lactamase; bla; confers resistance to ampicillin, carbenicillin, and related antibiotics
   5090..5678    +  rep_origin     ori: high-copy-number ColE1/pMB1/pBR322/pUC origin of replication
   5861..5953    +  CDS            lacI (fragment): lac repressor; lacI; The lac repressor binds to the lac operator to inhibit transcription in E. coli. This inhibition can be relieved by adding lactose or isopropyl-β-D-thiogalactopyranoside (IPTG).
