[The description below was written by a language model from this plasmid's Addgene catalogue record and pLannotate feature annotations shown in this document.]
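Description:
pRK5 HA-RagC(L91P) is a mammalian expression plasmid of about 6 kb built on the pRK5 backbone and intended for transfection into mammalian cells. It is propagated in E. coli as a high-copy plasmid through a ColE1/pUC-type origin and selected with ampicillin via the β-lactamase (AmpR) gene and its own promoter. The backbone also carries an M13 phage origin for single-stranded DNA production, along with vestigial bacterial elements (lac promoter/operator with a CAP site, and fragments of lacZα, lacI, rop and bom) that have no role in expression of the insert.

The payload is the human RRAGC coding sequence, encoding the Rag GTPase RagC, with an L91P point mutation and an N-terminal HA epitope tag supplied by the backbone. The tag is listed in the catalogue entry but was not annotated separately in the feature table. Transcription is driven by the human cytomegalovirus immediate-early enhancer and promoter, followed by a fragment of CMV intron A, and is terminated by an SV40 polyadenylation signal. An SP6 promoter lies just upstream of the insert and offers a priming site for sequencing. A short match to an IgH signal sequence is also annotated in this leader region. An SV40 enhancer/early promoter region sits downstream of the poly(A) signal, and no mammalian selection marker is annotated, which fits transient expression.

RagC forms heterodimers with RagA or RagB and regulates recruitment of mTORC1 to lysosomes in response to amino acids. The plasmid allows expression and HA-based detection or immunoprecipitation of the L91P mutant in studies of Rag heterodimer function and mTORC1 signalling. The record does not state the specific biochemical effect of the mutation.
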