Addgene plasmid #99721: pRK5 HA-RagC(L91P)
Purpose: Mammalian expression of HA-RagC(L91P)
Depositing lab: David Sabatini & Kuang Shen. Depositing organization: Whitehead Institute for Biomedical Research. Publication: Intersubunit Crosstalk in the Rag GTPase Heterodimer Enables mTORC1 to Respond Rapidly to Amino Acid Availability. Shen K, Choe A, Sabatini DM. Mol Cell. 2017 Oct 17. pii: S1097-2765(17)30704-9. doi: 10.1016/j.molcel.2017.09.026. PubMed 29056322.
Backbone
  Vector backbone: pRK5
Growth in bacteria
  Bacterial resistance: Ampicillin, 100 μg/mL
  Growth temperature: 37°C
  Growth strain: DH5alpha
  Copy number: High Copy
Gene/Insert
  Gene/Insert name: RagC
  Mutation: L91P
  Entrez Gene: RRAGC (a.k.a. GTR2, RAGC, TIB929)
  Promoter: CMV
  Tag / fusion protein: HA (N terminal on backbone)
  Cloning method: Unknown
  Sequencing primers: 5′ ATT TAG GTG ACA CTA TAG
Terms and licenses: Academic/Nonprofit Terms; Industry Terms: Not Available to Industry
How to cite: pRK5 HA-RagC(L91P) was a gift from David Sabatini & Kuang Shen (Addgene plasmid # 99721 ; http://n2t.net/addgene:99721 ; RRID:Addgene_99721)
